Addgene plasmid #250402: Lenti-CMV-mCherry-GSG-P2A-NUDT5 G150V-WPRE
Purpose: Lentiviral expression of human NUDT5 G150V with N-terminal mCherry seperated by a flexible GSG-linker and P2A under CMV promoter, as well as a puromycin resistance cassette under PGK promoter.
Depositing lab: Stefan Kubicek. Depositing organization: CeMM Research Center for Molecular Medicine. Publication: A non-enzymatic role of Nudix hydrolase 5 in repressing purine de novo synthesis. Nguyen TA, Lin JG, Marques AMC, Fottner M, Bauer LG, Reicher A, Daum D, Scrofani L, Liu Y, Cheng C, D'Angelo L D D L, Sanchez J, Bueschl C, Marella N, Buphamalai P, Traversi F, Beres M, Moll HP, Siklos M, Genger JW, Hofstaetter G, Villanti L, Malik M, Klimek C, Runggatscher K, Guertl B, Hansen JS, Dobner S, Babosova O, Becirovic T, de Rooij LPMH, Casanova E, Koren A, Froese DS, Rosenblatt DS, Klavins K, Bergthaler A, Menche J, Hannich JT, Abele M, Sdelci S, Lang K, Huber KVM, Kubicek S. Science. 2025 Nov 6:eadv4257. doi: 10.1126/science.adv4257. PubMed 41196952.
Backbone
  Vector backbone: pLenti CMV GFP Puro
  Backbone manufacturer: Eric Campeau, Paul Kaufman (Addgene #17448)
  Vector type: Mammalian Expression, Lentiviral
Growth in bacteria
  Bacterial resistance: Ampicillin, 100 μg/mL
  Growth temperature: 37°C
  Growth strain: NEB Stable
  Copy number: High Copy
Gene/Insert
  Gene/Insert name: NUDT5
  Species: H. sapiens (human)
  Insert size (bp): 1431
  Mutation: G150V
  Entrez Gene: NUDT5 (a.k.a. YSA1, YSA1H, YSAH1, hNUDT5)
  Promoter: CMV
  Tag / fusion protein: mCherry-GSG-P2A (N terminal on insert)
  Cloning method: Ligation Independent Cloning
Terms and licenses: Academic/Nonprofit Terms; Industry Terms: Not Available to Industry
Depositor comments: Insert cloned with BamHI (5') and SalI (3') sites.
How to cite: Lenti-CMV-mCherry-GSG-P2A-NUDT5 G150V-WPRE was a gift from Stefan Kubicek (Addgene plasmid # 250402 ; http://n2t.net/addgene:250402 ; RRID:Addgene_250402)
