[The description below was written by a language model from this plasmid's Addgene catalogue record and pLannotate feature annotations shown in this document.]
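Description:
Lenti-CMV-mCherry-GSG-P2A-NUDT5 G150V-WPRE is a 9.3 kb HIV-1-based lentiviral transfer plasmid for mammalian expression, built on the pLenti CMV GFP Puro backbone. In bacteria it is maintained through a high-copy ColE1/pUC-type origin and selected with ampicillin via the β-lactamase gene. An f1 origin, remnants of the lac/lacZα region and flanking T3 and T7 promoters are carried over from the parental cloning vector. The viral portion has an RSV promoter driving a truncated 5' LTR, which makes genomic RNA production in packaging cells Tat-independent. This is followed by the Ψ packaging signal with a partial gag sequence, the Rev response element for Rev-dependent nuclear export, and the cPPT/CTS element that aids nuclear import of the reverse-transcribed genome. A second truncated LTR closes the proviral unit, with an SV40 polyadenylation signal and SV40 origin downstream.

The payload sits between these elements. The CMV immediate-early enhancer and promoter drive a single open reading frame encoding mCherry, a flexible GSG linker, a P2A peptide and human NUDT5 (Nudix hydrolase 5) carrying the G150V substitution. Ribosomal skipping at P2A yields the red fluorescent reporter and NUDT5 as separate proteins from one transcript, so fluorescence marks expressing cells without fusing a bulky tag to the enzyme. A WPRE downstream of the coding sequence enhances transcript stability and expression. An independent mouse PGK promoter drives puromycin N-acetyltransferase, allowing selection of stably transduced cells. The construct is intended for lentiviral delivery and stable expression of this NUDT5 point mutant in mammalian cells. The record does not state the functional consequence of the G150V change, although the associated study concerns a non-enzymatic role of NUDT5 in repressing de novo purine synthesis.
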