Features (pLannotate 1.2.2; 29 found; start..end, strand, type, name):
      1..429     +  rep_origin     f1 ori (sequence partly withheld): f1 bacteriophage origin of replication; arrow indicates direction of (+) strand synthesis
    482..586     +  promoter       AmpR promoter: bla
    587..1447    +  CDS            AmpR: β-lactamase; bla; confers resistance to ampicillin, carbenicillin, and related antibiotics
   1618..2206    +  rep_origin     ori: high-copy-number ColE1/pMB1/pBR322/pUC origin of replication
   2389..2481    +  CDS            lacI (fragment): lac repressor; lacI; The lac repressor binds to the lac operator to inhibit transcription in E. coli. This inhibition can be relieved by adding lactose or isopropyl-β-D-thiogalactopyranoside (IPTG).
   2494..2515    +  protein_bind   CAP binding site: CAP binding activates transcription in the presence of cAMP. E. coli catabolite activator protein
   2530..2560    +  promoter       lac promoter: promoter for the E. coli lac operon
   2568..2584    +  protein_bind   lac operator: The lac repressor binds to the lac operator to inhibit transcription in E. coli. This inhibition can be relieved by adding lactose or isopropyl-β-D-thiogalactopyranoside (IPTG). lac repressor encoded by lacI
   2629..2647    +  promoter       T3 promoter: promoter for bacteriophage T3 RNA polymerase
   2675..2901    +  promoter       RSV promoter: Rous sarcoma virus enhancer/promoter
   2902..3082    +  LTR            5' LTR (truncated): truncated 5' long terminal repeat (LTR) from HIV-1
   3129..3254    +  misc_feature   HIV-1 Ψ: packaging signal of human immunodeficiency virus type 1
   3238..3601    +  CDS            HIV-1 gag (fragment): gag protein from human immunodeficiency virus 1; gag
   3747..3980    +  misc_feature   RRE: The Rev response element (RRE) of HIV-1 allows for Rev-dependent mRNA export from the nucleus to the cytoplasm.
   4357..4457    +  CDS            Rev (fragment): human immunodeficiency virus 1 (HIV-1) Rev protein; rev; enhances nuclear export of unspliced and incompletely spliced viral mRNAs
   4476..4592    +  misc_feature   cPPT/CTS: central polypurine tract and central termination sequence of HIV-1
   4615..4918    +  enhancer       CMV enhancer: human cytomegalovirus immediate early enhancer
   4919..5122    +  promoter       CMV promoter: human cytomegalovirus (CMV) immediate early promoter
   5218..5925    +  CDS            mCherry: mCherry is a basic (constitutively fluorescent) red fluorescent protein published in 2004, derived from Discosoma sp.. It is reported to be a very rapidly-maturing monomer with low acid sensitivity.
   5992..6648    +  CDS            NUDT5: NUDT5_HUMAN - Also known as NUDIX5 From Homo sapiens (Human).
   6667..7255    +  misc_feature   WPRE: woodchuck hepatitis virus posttranscriptional regulatory element
   7269..7768    +  promoter       PGK promoter: mouse phosphoglycerate kinase 1 promoter
   7789..8388    +  CDS            PuroR: puromycin N-acetyltransferase; pac from Streptomyces alboniger; confers resistance to puromycin
   8456..8593    +  CDS            nef (fragment): NEF_HV1LA - Experimental evidence at protein level: Swiss-Prot protein existence level 1. Extracellular Nef protein targets CD4(+) T-lymphocytes for apoptosis by interacting with CXCR4 surface receptors. From Human immunodeficiency virus type 1 group M subtype B (isolate Lai) (HIV-1).
   8579..8759    +  LTR            5' LTR (truncated): truncated 5' long terminal repeat (LTR) from HIV-1
   8831..8952    +  polyA_signal   SV40 poly(A) signal: SV40 polyadenylation signal
   8992..9127    +  rep_origin     SV40 ori: SV40 origin of replication
   9148..9166    -  promoter       T7 promoter: promoter for bacteriophage T7 RNA polymerase
   9174..9329    +  CDS            lacZα (fragment): LacZα fragment of β-galactosidase; lacZ fragment
>Addgene plasmid #250402 | Lenti-CMV-mCherry-GSG-P2A-NUDT5 G150V-WPRE | addgene full sequence | sequence record 498983 | Addgene NGS Result
[124 nt withheld, positions 1-124]
C
[91 nt withheld, positions 126-216]
A
[49 nt withheld, positions 218-266]
CCTTTGACGTTGGAGTCCACGTTCTTT
[37 nt withheld, positions 294-330]
ACCCTATCTCGGTCTATTCTTTTGATTTATAAGGGATTTTGCCGATTTCGGCCTATTGGTTAAAAAATGA
GCTGATTTAACAAAAATTTAACGCGAATTTTAACAAAATATTAACGCTTACAATTTAGGTGGCACTTTTC
GGGGAAATGTGCGCGGAACCCCTATTTGTTTATTTTTCTAAATACATTCAAATATGTATCCGCTCATGAG
ACAATAACCCTGATAAATGCTTCAATAATATTGAAAAAGGAAGAGTATGAGTATTCAACATTTCCGTGTC
GCCCTTATTCCCTTTTTTGCGGCATTTTGCCTTCCTGTTTTTGCTCACCCAGAAACGCTGGTGAAAGTAA
AAGATGCTGAAGATCAGTTGGGTGCACGAGTGGGTTACATCGAACTGGATCTCAACAGCGGTAAGATCCT
TGAGAGTTTTCGCCCCGAAGAACGTTTTCCAATGATGAGCACTTTTAAAGTTCTGCTATGTGGCGCGGTA
TTATCCCGTATTGACGCCGGGCAAGAGCAACTCGGTCGCCGCATACACTATTCTCAGAATGACTTGGTTG
AGTACTCACCAGTCACAGAAAAGCATCTTACGGATGGCATGACAGTAAGAGAATTATGCAGTGCTGCCAT
AACCATGAGTGATAACACTGCGGCCAACTTACTTCTGACAACGATCGGAGGACCGAAGGAGCTAACCGCT
TTTTTGCACAACATGGGGGATCATGTAACTCGCCTTGATCGTTGGGAACCGGAGCTGAATGAAGCCATAC
CAAACGACGAGCGTGACACCACGATGCCTGTAGCAATGGCAACAACGTTGCGCAAACTATTAACTGGCGA
ACTACTTACTCTAGCTTCCCGGCAACAATTAATAGACTGGATGGAGGCGGATAAAGTTGCAGGACCACTT
CTGCGCTCGGCCCTTCCGGCTGGCTGGTTTATTGCTGATAAATCTGGAGCCGGTGAGCGTGGGTCTCGCG
GTATCATTGCAGCACTGGGGCCAGATGGTAAGCCCTCCCGTATCGTAGTTATCTACACGACGGGGAGTCA
GGCAACTATGGATGAACGAAATAGACAGATCGCTGAGATAGGTGCCTCACTGATTAAGCATTGGTAACTG
TCAGACCAAGTTTACTCATATATACTTTAGATTGATTTAAAACTTCATTTTTAATTTAAAAGGATCTAGG
TGAAGATCCTTTTTGATAATCTCATGACCAAAATCCCTTAACGTGAGTTTTCGTTCCACTGAGCGTCAGA
CCCCGTAGAAAAGATCAAAGGATCTTCTTGAGATCCTTTTTTTCTGCGCGTAATCTGCTGCTTGCAAACA
AAAAAACCACCGCTACCAGCGGTGGTTTGTTTGCCGGATCAAGAGCTACCAACTCTTTTTCCGAAGGTAA
CTGGCTTCAGCAGAGCGCAGATACCAAATACTGTTCTTCTAGTGTAGCCGTAGTTAGGCCACCACTTCAA
GAACTCTGTAGCACCGCCTACATACCTCGCTCTGCTAATCCTGTTACCAGTGGCTGCTGCCAGTGGCGAT
AAGTCGTGTCTTACCGGGTTGGACTCAAGACGATAGTTACCGGATAAGGCGCAGCGGTCGGGCTGAACGG
GGGGTTCGTGCACACAGCCCAGCTTGGAGCGAACGACCTACACCGAACTGAGATACCTACAGCGTGAGCT
ATGAGAAAGCGCCACGCTTCCCGAAGGGAGAAAGGCGGACAGGTATCCGGTAAGCGGCAGGGTCGGAACA
GGAGAGCGCACGAGGGAGCTTCCAGGGGGAAACGCCTGGTATCTTTATAGTCCTGTCGGGTTTCGCCACC
TCTTACTTGAGCGTCGATTTTTGTGATGCTCGTCAGGGGGGCGGAGCCTATGGAAAAACGCCAGCAACGC
GGCCTTTTTACGGTTCCTGGCCTTTTGCTGGCCTTTTGCTCACATGTTCTTTCCTGCGTTATCCCCTGAT
TCTGTGGATAACCGTATTACCGCCTTTGAGTGAGCTGATACCGCTCGCCGCAGCCGAACGACCGAGCGCA
GCGAGTCAGTGAGCGAGGAAGCGGAAGAGCGCCCAATACGCAAACCGCCTCTCCCCGCGCGTTGGCCGAT
TCATTAATGCAGCTGGCACGACAGGTTTCCCGACTGGAAAGCGGGCAGTGAGCGCAACGCAATTAATGTG
AGTTAGCTCACTCATTAGGCACCCCAGGCTTTACACTTTATGCTTCCGGCTCGTATGTTGTGTGGAATTG
TGAGCGGATAACAATTTCACACAGGAAACAGCTATGACCATGATTACGCCAAGCGCGCAATTAACCCTCA
CTAAAGGGAACAAAAGCTGGAGCTGCAAGCTTAATGTAGTCTTATGCAATACTCTTGTAGTCTTGCAACA
TGGTAACGATGAGTTAGCAACATGCCTTACAAGGAGAGAAAAAGCACCGTGCATGCCGATTGGTGGAAGT
AAGGTGGTACGATCGTGCCTTATTAGGAAGGCAACAGACGGGTCTGACATGGATTGGACGAACCACTGAA
TTGCCGCATTGCAGAGATATTGTATTTAAGTGCCTAGCTCGATACATAAACGGGTCTCTCTGGTTAGACC
AGATCTGAGCCTGGGAGCTCTCTGGCTAACTAGGGAACCCACTGCTTAAGCCTCAATAAAGCTTGCCTTG
AGTGCTTCAAGTAGTGTGTGCCCGTCTGTTGTGTGACTCTGGTAACTAGAGATCCCTCAGACCCTTTTAG
TCAGTGTGGAAAATCTCTAGCAGTGGCGCCCGAACAGGGACTTGAAAGCGAAAGGGAAACCAGAGGAGCT
CTCTCGACGCAGGACTCGGCTTGCTGAAGCGCGCACGGCAAGAGGCGAGGGGCGGCGACTGGTGAGTACG
CCAAAAATTTTGACTAGCGGAGGCTAGAAGGAGAGAGATGGGTGCGAGAGCGTCAGTATTAAGCGGGGGA
GAATTAGATCGCGATGGGAAAAAATTCGGTTAAGGCCAGGGGGAAAGAAAAAATATAAATTAAAACATAT
AGTATGGGCAAGCAGGGAGCTAGAACGATTCGCAGTTAATCCTGGCCTGTTAGAAACATCAGAAGGCTGT
AGACAAATACTGGGACAGCTACAACCATCCCTTCAGACAGGATCAGAAGAACTTAGATCATTATATAATA
CAGTAGCAACCCTCTATTGTGTGCATCAAAGGATAGAGATAAAAGACACCAAGGAAGCTTTAGACAAGAT
AGAGGAAGAGCAAAACAAAAGTAAGACCACCGCACAGCAAGCGGCCGCTGATCTTCAGACCTGGAGGAGG
AGATATGAGGGACAATTGGAGAAGTGAATTATATAAATATAAAGTAGTAAAAATTGAACCATTAGGAGTA
GCACCCACCAAGGCAAAGAGAAGAGTGGTGCAGAGAGAAAAAAGAGCAGTGGGAATAGGAGCTTTGTTCC
TTGGGTTCTTGGGAGCAGCAGGAAGCACTATGGGCGCAGCGTCAATGACGCTGACGGTACAGGCCAGACA
ATTATTGTCTGGTATAGTGCAGCAGCAGAACAATTTGCTGAGGGCTATTGAGGCGCAACAGCATCTGTTG
CAACTCACAGTCTGGGGCATCAAGCAGCTCCAGGCAAGAATCCTGGCTGTGGAAAGATACCTAAAGGATC
AACAGCTCCTGGGGATTTGGGGTTGCTCTGGAAAACTCATTTGCACCACTGCTGTGCCTTGGAATGCTAG
TTGGAGTAATAAATCTCTGGAACAGATTTGGAATCACACGACCTGGATGGAGTGGGACAGAGAAATTAAC
AATTACACAAGCTTAATACACTCCTTAATTGAAGAATCGCAAAACCAGCAAGAAAAGAATGAACAAGAAT
TATTGGAATTAGATAAATGGGCAAGTTTGTGGAATTGGTTTAACATAACAAATTGGCTGTGGTATATAAA
ATTATTCATAATGATAGTAGGAGGCTTGGTAGGTTTAAGAATAGTTTTTGCTGTACTTTCTATAGTGAAT
AGAGTTAGGCAGGGATATTCACCATTATCGTTTCAGACCCACCTCCCAACCCCGAGGGGACCCGACAGGC
CCGAAGGAATAGAAGAAGAAGGTGGAGAGAGAGACAGAGACAGATCCATTCGATTAGTGAACGGATCTCG
ACGGTATCGGTTAACTTTTAAAAGAAAAGGGGGGATTGGGGGGTACAGTGCAGGGGAAAGAATAGTAGAC
ATAATAGCAACAGACATACAAACTAAAGAATTACAAAAACAAATTACAAAATTCAAAATTTTATCGATAA
GCTTGGGAGTTCCGCGTTACATAACTTACGGTAAATGGCCCGCCTGGCTGACCGCCCAACGACCCCCGCC
CATTGACGTCAATAATGACGTATGTTCCCATAGTAACGCCAATAGGGACTTTCCATTGACGTCAATGGGT
GGAGTATTTACGGTAAACTGCCCACTTGGCAGTACATCAAGTGTATCATATGCCAAGTACGCCCCCTATT
GACGTCAATGACGGTAAATGGCCCGCCTGGCATTATGCCCAGTACATGACCTTATGGGACTTTCCTACTT
GGCAGTACATCTACGTATTAGTCATCGCTATTACCATGGTGATGCGGTTTTGGCAGTACATCAATGGGCG
TGGATAGCGGTTTGACTCACGGGGATTTCCAAGTCTCCACCCCATTGACGTCAATGGGAGTTTGTTTTGG
CACCAAAATCAACGGGACTTTCCAAAATGTCGTAACAACTCCGCCCCATTGACGCAAATGGGCGGTAGGC
GTGTACGGTGGGAGGTCTATATAAGCAGAGCTCGTTTAGTGAACCGTCAGATCGCCTGGAGACGCCATCC
ACGCTGTTTTGACCTCCATAGAAGACACCGACTCTAGAGGATCCACCGGTCGCCACCATGGTGAGCAAGG
GCGAGGAGGATAACATGGCCATCATCAAGGAGTTCATGCGCTTCAAGGTGCACATGGAGGGCTCCGTGAA
CGGCCACGAGTTCGAGATCGAGGGCGAGGGCGAGGGCCGCCCCTACGAGGGCACCCAGACCGCCAAGCTG
AAGGTGACCAAGGGTGGCCCCCTGCCCTTCGCCTGGGACATCCTGTCCCCTCAGTTCATGTACGGCTCCA
AGGCCTACGTGAAGCACCCCGCCGACATCCCCGACTACTTGAAGCTGTCCTTCCCCGAGGGCTTCAAGTG
GGAGCGCGTGATGAACTTCGAGGACGGCGGCGTGGTGACCGTGACCCAGGACTCCTCCCTGCAGGACGGC
GAGTTCATCTACAAGGTGAAGCTGCGCGGCACCAACTTCCCCTCAGACGGCCCCGTAATGCAGAAGAAAA
CCATGGGCTGGGAGGCCTCCTCCGAGCGGATGTACCCCGAGGACGGCGCCCTGAAGGGCGAGATCAAGCA
GAGGCTGAAGCTGAAGGACGGCGGCCACTACGACGCTGAGGTCAAGACCACCTACAAGGCCAAGAAGCCC
GTGCAGCTGCCCGGCGCCTACAACGTCAACATCAAGTTGGACATCACCTCCCACAACGAGGACTACACCA
TCGTGGAACAGTACGAACGCGCCGAGGGCCGCCACTCCACCGGCGGCATGGACGAGCTGTACAAGGGATC
CGGCGCTACTAACTTCAGCCTGCTGAAGCAGGCTGGAGACGTGGAGGAGAACCCTGGACCTATGGAGAGC
CAAGAACCAACGGAATCTTCTCAGAATGGCAAACAGTATATCATTTCAGAGGAGTTAATTTCAGAAGGAA
AATGGGTCAAGCTTGAAAAAACAACGTACATGGATCCTACTGGTAAAACTAGAACTTGGGAATCAGTGAA
ACGTACAACCAGGAAAGAGCAGACTGCGGATGGTGTCGCGGTCATCCCCGTGCTGCAGAGAACACTTCAC
TATGAGTGTATCGTTCTGGTGAAACAGTTCCGACCACCAATGGGGGGCTACTGCATAGAGTTCCCTGCAG
GTCTCATAGATGATGGTGAAACCCCAGAAGCAGCTGCTCTCCGGGAGCTTGAAGAAGAAACTGGCTACAA
AGGGGACATTGCCGAATGTTCTCCAGCGGTCTGTATGGACCCAGGCTTGTCAAACTGTACTATACACATC
GTGACAGTCACCATTAACGTAGATGATGCCGAAAACGCAAGGCCGAAGCCAAAGCCAGGGGATGGAGAGT
TTGTGGAAGTCATTTCTTTACCCAAGAATGACCTGCTGCAGAGACTTGATGCTCTGGTAGCTGAAGAACA
TCTCACAGTGGACGCCAGGGTCTATTCCTACGCTCTAGCGCTGAAACATGCAAATGCAAAGCCATTTGAA
GTGCCCTTCTTGAAATTTTAAAGCGGCCGCGTCGACAATCAACCTCTGGATTACAAAATTTGTGAAAGAT
TGACTGGTATTCTTAACTATGTTGCTCCTTTTACGCTATGTGGATACGCTGCTTTAATGCCTTTGTATCA
TGCTATTGCTTCCCGTATGGCTTTCATTTTCTCCTCCTTGTATAAATCCTGGTTGCTGTCTCTTTATGAG
GAGTTGTGGCCCGTTGTCAGGCAACGTGGCGTGGTGTGCACTGTGTTTGCTGACGCAACCCCCACTGGTT
GGGGCATTGCCACCACCTGTCAGCTCCTTTCCGGGACTTTCGCTTTCCCCCTCCCTATTGCCACGGCGGA
ACTCATCGCCGCCTGCCTTGCCCGCTGCTGGACAGGGGCTCGGCTGTTGGGCACTGACAATTCCGTGGTG
TTGTCGGGGAAGCTGACGTCCTTTCCATGGCTGCTCGCCTGTGTTGCCACCTGGATTCTGCGCGGGACGT
CCTTCTGCTACGTCCCTTCGGCCCTCAATCCAGCGGACCTTCCTTCCCGCGGCCTGCTGCCGGCTCTGCG
GCCTCTTCCGCGTCTTCGCCTTCGCCCTCAGACGAGTCGGATCTCCCTTTGGGCCGCCTCCCCGCCTGGA
ATTCTACCGGGTAGGGGAGGCGCTTTTCCCAAGGCAGTCTGGAGCATGCGCTTTAGCAGCCCCGCTGGGC
ACTTGGCGCTACACAAGTGGCCTCTGGCCTCGCACACATTCCACATCCACCGGTAGGCGCCAACCGGCTC
CGTTCTTTGGTGGCCCCTTCGCGCCACCTTCTACTCCTCCCCTAGTCAGGAAGTTCCCCCCCGCCCCGCA
GCTCGCGTCGTGCAGGACGTGACAAATGGAAGTAGCACGTCTCACTAGTCTCGTGCAGATGGACAGCACC
GCTGAGCAATGGAAGCGGGTAGGCCTTTGGGGCAGCGGCCAATAGCAGCTTTGCTCCTTCGCTTTCTGGG
CTCAGAGGCTGGGAAGGGGTGGGTCCGGGGGCGGGCTCAGGGGCGGGCTCAGGGGCGGGGCGGGCGCCCG
AAGGTCCTCCGGAGGCCCGGCATTCTGCACGCTTCAAAAGCGCACGTCTGCCGCGCTGTTCTCCTCTTCC
TCATCTCCGGGCCTTTCGACCTGCAGCCCAAGCTTACCATGACCGAGTACAAGCCCACGGTGCGCCTCGC
CACCCGCGACGACGTCCCCAGGGCCGTACGCACCCTCGCCGCCGCGTTCGCCGACTACCCCGCCACGCGC
CACACCGTCGATCCGGACCGCCACATCGAGCGGGTCACCGAGCTGCAAGAACTCTTCCTCACGCGCGTCG
GGCTCGACATCGGCAAGGTGTGGGTCGCGGACGACGGCGCCGCGGTGGCGGTCTGGACCACGCCGGAGAG
CGTCGAAGCGGGGGCGGTGTTCGCCGAGATCGGCCCGCGCATGGCCGAGTTGAGCGGTTCCCGGCTGGCC
GCGCAGCAACAGATGGAAGGCCTCCTGGCGCCGCACCGGCCCAAGGAGCCCGCGTGGTTCCTGGCCACCG
TCGGCGTCTCGCCCGACCACCAGGGCAAGGGTCTGGGCAGCGCCGTCGTGCTCCCCGGAGTGGAGGCGGC
CGAGCGCGCCGGGGTGCCCGCCTTCCTGGAGACCTCCGCGCCCCGCAACCTCCCCTTCTACGAGCGGCTC
GGCTTCACCGTCACCGCCGACGTCGAGGTGCCCGAAGGACCGCGCACCTGGTGCATGACCCGCAAGCCCG
GTGCCTGACGCCCGCCCCACGACCCGCAGCGCCCGACCGAAAGGAGCGCACGACCCCATGCATCTCGAGG
GCCCGGTACCTTTAAGACCAATGACTTACAAGGCAGCTGTAGATCTTAGCCACTTTTTAAAAGAAAAGGG
GGGACTGGAAGGGCTAGCTCACTCCCAACGAAGACAAGATCTGCTTTTTGCTTGTACTGGGTCTCTCTGG
TTAGACCAGATCTGAGCCTGGGAGCTCTCTGGCTAACTAGGGAACCCACTGCTTAAGCCTCAATAAAGCT
TGCCTTGAGTGCTTCAAGTAGTGTGTGCCCGTCTGTTGTGTGACTCTGGTAACTAGAGATCCCTCAGACC
CTTTTAGTCAGTGTGGAAAATCTCTAGCAGTAGTAGTTCATGTCATCTTATTATTCAGTATTTATAACTT
GCAAAGAAATGAATATCAGAGAGTGAGAGGAACTTGTTTATTGCAGCTTATAATGGTTACAAATAAAGCA
ATAGCATCACAAATTTCACAAATAAAGCATTTTTTTCACTGCATTCTAGTTGTGGTTTGTCCAAACTCAT
CAATGTATCTTATCATGTCTGGCTCTAGCTATCCCGCCCCTAACTCCGCCCATCCCGCCCCTAACTCCGC
CCAGTTCCGCCCATTCTCCGCCCCATGGCTGACTAATTTTTTTTATTTATGCAGAGGCCGAGGCCGCCTC
GGCCTCTGAGCTATTCCAGAAGTAGTGAGGAGGCTTTTTTGGAGGCCTAGGGACGTACCCAATTCGCCCT
ATAGTGAGTCGTATTACGCGCGCTCACTGGCCGTCGTTTTACAACGTCGTGACTGGGAAAACCCTGGCGT
TACCCAACTTAATCGCCTTGCAGCACATCCCCCTTTCGCCAGCTGGCGTAATAGCGAAGAGGCCCGCACC
GATCGCCCTTCCCAACAGTTGCGCAGCCTGAATGGCGAATGGG
